>Addgene plasmid #131051 | pYJ06-CRISPR-SOX17-E2-gRNA1 | addgene full sequence | sequence record 256759 | Addgene NGS Result
GAGGGCCTATTTCCCATGATTCCTTCATATTTGCATATACGATACAAGGCTGTTAGAGAGATAATTGGAA
TTAATTTGACTGTAAACACAAAGATATTAGTACAAAATACGTGACGTAGAAAGTAATAATTTCTTGGGTA
GTTTGCAGTTTTAAAATTATGTTTTAAAATGGACTATCATATGCTTACCGTAACTTGAAAGTATTTCGAT
TTCTTGGCTTTATATATCTTGTGGAAAGGACGAAACACCGGTGTCCGACGCCAGCTCCGGTTTTAGAGCT
AGAAATAGCAAGTTAAAATAAGGCTAGTCCGTTATCAACTTGAAAAAGTGGCACCGAGTCGGTGCTTTTT
TGTTTTAGAGCTAGAAATAGCAAGTTAAAATAAGGCTAGTCCGTTTTTAGCGCGTGCGCCAATTCTGCAG
ACAAATGGCTCTAGAGGTACCCGTTACATAACTTACGGTAAATGGCCCGCCTGGCTGACCGCCCAACGAC
CCCCGCCCATTGACGTCAATAGTAACGCCAATAGGGACTTTCCATTGACGTCAATGGGTGGAGTATTTAC
GGTAAACTGCCCACTTGGCAGTACATCAAGTGTATCATATGCCAAGTACGCCCCCTATTGACGTCAATGA
CGGTAAATGGCCCGCCTGGCATTGTGCCCAGTACATGACCTTATGGGACTTTCCTACTTGGCAGTACATC
TACGTATTAGTCATCGCTATTACCATGGTCGAGGTGAGCCCCACGTTCTGCTTCACTCTCCCCATCTCCC
CCCCCTCCCCACCCCCAATTTTGTATTTATTTATTTTTTAATTATTTTGTGCAGCGATGGGGGCGGGGGG
GGGGGGGGGGCGCGCGCCRGGGGGGGGGGGGGGGGGGGGGGGGGGGGGSGGGGSGRGGCGGAGAGGTGCG
GCGGCAGCCAATCAGAGCGGCGCGCTCCGAAAGTTTCCTTTTATGGCGAGGCGGCGGCGGCGGCGGCCCT
ATAAAAAGCGAAGCGCGCGGCGGGCGGGAGTCGCTGCGCGCTGCCTTCGCCCCGTGCCCCGCTCCGCCGC
CGCCTCGCGCCGCCCGCCCCGGCTCTGACTGACCGCGTTACTCCCACAGGTGAGCGGGCGGGACGGCCCT
TCTCCTCCGGGCTGTAATTAGCTGAGCAAGAGGTAAGGGTTTAAGGGATGGTTGGTTGGTGGGGTATTAA
TGTTTAATTACCTGGAGCACCTGCCTGAAATCACTTTTTTTCAGGTTGGACCGGTGCCACCATGGACTAT
AAGGACCACGACGGAGACTACAAGGATCATGATATTGATTACAAAGACGATGACGATAAGATGGCCCCAA
AGAAGAAGCGGAAGGTCGGTATCCACGGAGTCCCAGCAGCCGACAAGAAGTACAGCATCGGCCTGGACAT
CGGCACCAACTCTGTGGGCTGGGCCGTGATCACCGACGAGTACAAGGTGCCCAGCAAGAAATTCAAGGTG
CTGGGCAACACCGACCGGCACAGCATCAAGAAGAACCTGATCGGAGCCCTGCTGTTCGACAGCGGCGAAA
CAGCCGAGGCCACCCGGCTGAAGAGAACCGCCAGAAGAAGATACACCAGACGGAAGAACCGGATCTGCTA
TCTGCAAGAGATCTTCAGCAACGAGATGGCCAAGGTGGACGACAGCTTCTTCCACAGACTGGAAGAGTCC
TTCCTGGTGGAAGAGGATAAGAAGCACGAGCGGCACCCCATCTTCGGCAACATCGTGGACGAGGTGGCCT
ACCACGAGAAGTACCCCACCATCTACCACCTGAGAAAGAAACTGGTGGACAGCACCGACAAGGCCGACCT
GCGGCTGATCTATCTGGCCCTGGCCCACATGATCAAGTTCCGGGGCCACTTCCTGATCGAGGGCGACCTG
AACCCCGACAACAGCGACGTGGACAAGCTGTTCATCCAGCTGGTGCAGACCTACAACCAGCTGTTCGAGG
AAAACCCCATCAACGCCAGCGGCGTGGACGCCAAGGCCATCCTGTCTGCCAGACTGAGCAAGAGCAGACG
GCTGGAAAATCTGATCGCCCAGCTGCCCGGCGAGAAGAAGAATGGCCTGTTCGGAAACCTGATTGCCCTG
AGCCTGGGCCTGACCCCCAACTTCAAGAGCAACTTCGACCTGGCCGAGGATGCCAAACTGCAGCTGAGCA
AGGACACCTACGACGACGACCTGGACAACCTGCTGGCCCAGATCGGCGACCAGTACGCCGACCTGTTTCT
GGCCGCCAAGAACCTGTCCGACGCCATCCTGCTGAGCGACATCCTGAGAGTGAACACCGAGATCACCAAG
GCCCCCCTGAGCGCCTCTATGATCAAGAGATACGACGAGCACCACCAGGACCTGACCCTGCTGAAAGCTC
TCGTGCGGCAGCAGCTGCCTGAGAAGTACAAAGAGATTTTCTTCGACCAGAGCAAGAACGGCTACGCCGG
CTACATTGACGGCGGAGCCAGCCAGGAAGAGTTCTACAAGTTCATCAAGCCCATCCTGGAAAAGATGGAC
GGCACCGAGGAACTGCTCGTGAAGCTGAACAGAGAGGACCTGCTGCGGAAGCAGCGGACCTTCGACAACG
GCAGCATCCCCCACCAGATCCACCTGGGAGAGCTGCACGCCATTCTGCGGCGGCAGGAAGATTTTTACCC
ATTCCTGAAGGACAACCGGGAAAAGATCGAGAAGATCCTGACCTTCCGCATCCCCTACTACGTGGGCCCT
CTGGCCAGGGGAAACAGCAGATTCGCCTGGATGACCAGAAAGAGCGAGGAAACCATCACCCCCTGGAACT
TCGAGGAAGTGGTGGACAAGGGCGCTTCCGCCCAGAGCTTCATCGAGCGGATGACCAACTTCGATAAGAA
CCTGCCCAACGAGAAGGTGCTGCCCAAGCACAGCCTGCTGTACGAGTACTTCACCGTGTATAACGAGCTG
ACCAAAGTGAAATACGTGACCGAGGGAATGAGAAAGCCCGCCTTCCTGAGCGGCGAGCAGAAAAAGGCCA
TCGTGGACCTGCTGTTCAAGACCAACCGGAAAGTGACCGTGAAGCAGCTGAAAGAGGACTACTTCAAGAA
AATCGAGTGCTTCGACTCCGTGGAAATCTCCGGCGTGGAAGATCGGTTCAACGCCTCCCTGGGCACATAC
CACGATCTGCTGAAAATTATCAAGGACAAGGACTTCCTGGACAATGAGGAAAACGAGGACATTCTGGAAG
ATATCGTGCTGACCCTGACACTGTTTGAGGACAGAGAGATGATCGAGGAACGGCTGAAAACCTATGCCCA
CCTGTTCGACGACAAAGTGATGAAGCAGCTGAAGCGGCGGAGATACACCGGCTGGGGCAGGCTGAGCCGG
AAGCTGATCAACGGCATCCGGGACAAGCAGTCCGGCAAGACAATCCTGGATTTCCTGAAGTCCGACGGCT
TCGCCAACAGAAACTTCATGCAGCTGATCCACGACGACAGCCTGACCTTTAAAGAGGACATCCAGAAAGC
CCAGGTGTCCGGCCAGGGCGATAGCCTGCACGAGCACATTGCCAATCTGGCCGGCAGCCCCGCCATTAAG
AAGGGCATCCTGCAGACAGTGAAGGTGGTGGACGAGCTCGTGAAAGTGATGGGCCGGCACAAGCCCGAGA
ACATCGTGATCGAAATGGCCAGAGAGAACCAGACCACCCAGAAGGGACAGAAGAACAGCCGCGAGAGAAT
GAAGCGGATCGAAGAGGGCATCAAAGAGCTGGGCAGCCAGATCCTGAAAGAACACCCCGTGGAAAACACC
CAGCTGCAGAACGAGAAGCTGTACCTGTACTACCTGCAGAATGGGCGGGATATGTACGTGGACCAGGAAC
TGGACATCAACCGGCTGTCCGACTACGATGTGGACCATATCGTGCCTCAGAGCTTTCTGAAGGACGACTC
CATCGACAACAAGGTGCTGACCAGAAGCGACAAGAACCGGGGCAAGAGCGACAACGTGCCCTCCGAAGAG
GTCGTGAAGAAGATGAAGAACTACTGGCGGCAGCTGCTGAACGCCAAGCTGATTACCCAGAGAAAGTTCG
ACAATCTGACCAAGGCCGAGAGAGGCGGCCTGAGCGAACTGGATAAGGCCGGCTTCATCAAGAGACAGCT
GGTGGAAACCCGGCAGATCACAAAGCACGTGGCACAGATCCTGGACTCCCGGATGAACACTAAGTACGAC
GAGAATGACAAGCTGATCCGGGAAGTGAAAGTGATCACCCTGAAGTCCAAGCTGGTGTCCGATTTCCGGA
AGGATTTCCAGTTTTACAAAGTGCGCGAGATCAACAACTACCACCACGCCCACGACGCCTACCTGAACGC
CGTCGTGGGAACCGCCCTGATCAAAAAGTACCCTAAGCTGGAAAGCGAGTTCGTGTACGGCGACTACAAG
GTGTACGACGTGCGGAAGATGATCGCCAAGAGCGAGCAGGAAATCGGCAAGGCTACCGCCAAGTACTTCT
TCTACAGCAACATCATGAACTTTTTCAAGACCGAGATTACCCTGGCCAACGGCGAGATCCGGAAGCGGCC
TCTGATCGAGACAAACGGCGAAACCGGGGAGATCGTGTGGGATAAGGGCCGGGATTTTGCCACCGTGCGG
AAAGTGCTGAGCATGCCCCAAGTGAATATCGTGAAAAAGACCGAGGTGCAGACAGGCGGCTTCAGCAAAG
AGTCTATCCTGCCCAAGAGGAACAGCGATAAGCTGATCGCCAGAAAGAAGGACTGGGACCCTAAGAAGTA
CGGCGGCTTCGACAGCCCCACCGTGGCCTATTCTGTGCTGGTGGTGGCCAAAGTGGAAAAGGGCAAGTCC
AAGAAACTGAAGAGTGTGAAAGAGCTGCTGGGGATCACCATCATGGAAAGAAGCAGCTTCGAGAAGAATC
CCATCGACTTTCTGGAAGCCAAGGGCTACAAAGAAGTGAAAAAGGACCTGATCATCAAGCTGCCTAAGTA
CTCCCTGTTCGAGCTGGAAAACGGCCGGAAGAGAATGCTGGCCTCTGCCGGCGAACTGCAGAAGGGAAAC
GAACTGGCCCTGCCCTCCAAATATGTGAACTTCCTGTACCTGGCCAGCCACTATGAGAAGCTGAAGGGCT
CCCCCGAGGATAATGAGCAGAAACAGCTGTTTGTGGAACAGCACAAGCACTACCTGGACGAGATCATCGA
GCAGATCAGCGAGTTCTCCAAGAGAGTGATCCTGGCCGACGCTAATCTGGACAAAGTGCTGTCCGCCTAC
AACAAGCACCGGGATAAGCCCATCAGAGAGCAGGCCGAGAATATCATCCACCTGTTTACCCTGACCAATC
TGGGAGCCCCTGCCGCCTTCAAGTACTTTGACACCACCATCGACCGGAAGAGGTACACCAGCACCAAAGA
GGTGCTGGACGCCACCCTGATCCACCAGAGCATCACCGGCCTGTACGAGACACGGATCGACCTGTCTCAG
CTGGGAGGCGACAAAAGGCCGGCGGCCACGAAAAAGGCCGGCCAGGCAAAAAAGAAAAAGGAATTCGGCA
GTGGAGAGGGCAGAGGAAGTCTGCTAACATGCGGTGACGTCGAGGAGAATCCTGGCCCAGTGAGCAAGGG
CGAGGAGCTGTTCACCGGGGTGGTGCCCATCCTGGTCGAGCTGGACGGCGACGTAAACGGCCACAAGTTC
AGCGTGTCCGGCGAGGGCGAGGGCGATGCCACCTACGGCAAGCTGACCCTGAAGTTCATCTGCACCACCG
GCAAGCTGCCCGTGCCCTGGCCCACCCTCGTGACCACCCTGACCTACGGCGTGCAGTGCTTCAGCCGCTA
CCCCGACCACATGAAGCAGCACGACTTCTTCAAGTCCGCCATGCCCGAAGGCTACGTCCAGGAGCGCACC
ATCTTCTTCAAGGACGACGGCAACTACAAGACCCGCGCCGAGGTGAAGTTCGAGGGCGACACCCTGGTGA
ACCGCATCGAGCTGAAGGGCATCGACTTCAAGGAGGACGGCAACATCCTGGGGCACAAGCTGGAGTACAA
CTACAACAGCCACAACGTCTATATCATGGCCGACAAGCAGAAGAACGGCATCAAGGTGAACTTCAAGATC
CGCCACAACATCGAGGACGGCAGCGTGCAGCTCGCCGACCACTACCAGCAGAACACCCCCATCGGCGACG
GCCCCGTGCTGCTGCCCGACAACCACTACCTGAGCACCCAGTCCGCCCTGAGCAAAGACCCCAACGAGAA
GCGCGATCACATGGTCCTGCTGGAGTTCGTGACCGCCGCCGGGATCACTCTCGGCATGGACGAGCTGTAC
AAGGAATTCTAACTAGAGCTCGCTGATCAGCCTCGACTGTGCCTTCTAGTTGCCAGCCATCTGTTGTTTG
CCCCTCCCCCGTGCCTTCCTTGACCCTGGAAGGTGCCACTCCCACTGTCCTTTCCTAATAAAATGAGGAA
ATTGCATCGCATTGTCTGAGTAGGTGTCATTCTATTCTGGGGGGTGGGGTGGGGCAGGACAGCAAGGGGG
AGGATTGGGAAGAGAATAGCAGGCATGCTGGGGAGCGGCCGCAGGAACCCCTAGTGATGGAGTTGGCCAC
TCCCTCTCTGCGCGCTCGCTCGCTCACTGAGGCCGGGCGACCAAAGGTCGCCCGACGCCCGGGCTTTGCC
CGGGCGGCCTCAGTGAGCGAGCGAGCGCGCAGCTGCCTGCAGGGGCGCCTGATGCGGTATTTTCTCCTTA
CGCATCTGTGCGGTATTTCACACCGCATA
[95 nt withheld, positions 6750-6844]
T
[46 nt withheld, positions 6846-6891]
C
[141 nt withheld, positions 6893-7033]
CCTTTGACGTTGGAGTCCACGTTCTTT
[37 nt withheld, positions 7061-7097]
ACTCTATCTCGGGCTATTCTTTTGATTTATAAGGGATTTTGCCGATTTCGGTCTATTGGTTAAAAAATGA
GCTGATTTAACAAAAATTTAACGCGAATTTTAACAAAATATTAACGTTTACAATTTTATGGTGCACTCTC
AGTACAATCTGCTCTGATGCCGCATAGTTAAGCCAGCCCCGACACCCGCCAACACCCGCTGACGCGCCCT
GACGGGCTTGTCTGCTCCCGGCATCCGCTTACAGACAAGCTGTGACCGTCTCCGGGAGCTGCATGTGTCA
GAGGTTTTCACCGTCATCACCGAAACGCGCGAGACGAAAGGGCCTCGTGATACGCCTATTTTTATAGGTT
AATGTCATGATAATAATGGTTTCTTAGACGTCAGGTGGCACTTTTCGGGGAAATGTGCGCGGAACCCCTA
TTTGTTTATTTTTCTAAATACATTCAAATATGTATCCGCTCATGAGACAATAACCCTGATAAATGCTTCA
ATAATATTGAAAAAGGAAGAGTATGAGTATTCAACATTTCCGTGTCGCCCTTATTCCCTTTTTTGCGGCA
TTTTGCCTTCCTGTTTTTGCTCACCCAGAAACGCTGGTGAAAGTAAAAGATGCTGAAGATCAGTTGGGTG
CACGAGTGGGTTACATCGAACTGGATCTCAACAGCGGTAAGATCCTTGAGAGTTTTCGCCCCGAAGAACG
TTTTCCAATGATGAGCACTTTTAAAGTTCTGCTATGTGGCGCGGTATTATCCCGTATTGACGCCGGGCAA
GAGCAACTCGGTCGCCGCATACACTATTCTCAGAATGACTTGGTTGAGTACTCACCAGTCACAGAAAAGC
ATCTTACGGATGGCATGACAGTAAGAGAATTATGCAGTGCTGCCATAACCATGAGTGATAACACTGCGGC
CAACTTACTTCTGACAACGATCGGAGGACCGAAGGAGCTAACCGCTTTTTTGCACAACATGGGGGATCAT
GTAACTCGCCTTGATCGTTGGGAACCGGAGCTGAATGAAGCCATACCAAACGACGAGCGTGACACCACGA
TGCCTGTAGCAATGGCAACAACGTTGCGCAAACTATTAACTGGCGAACTACTTACTCTAGCTTCCCGGCA
ACAATTAATAGACTGGATGGAGGCGGATAAAGTTGCAGGACCACTTCTGCGCTCGGCCCTTCCGGCTGGC
TGGTTTATTGCTGATAAATCTGGAGCCGGTGAGCGTGGAAGCCGCGGTATCATTGCAGCACTGGGGCCAG
ATGGTAAGCCCTCCCGTATCGTAGTTATCTACACGACGGGGAGTCAGGCAACTATGGATGAACGAAATAG
ACAGATCGCTGAGATAGGTGCCTCACTGATTAAGCATTGGTAACTGTCAGACCAAGTTTACTCATATATA
CTTTAGATTGATTTAAAACTTCATTTTTAATTTAAAAGGATCTAGGTGAAGATCCTTTTTGATAATCTCA
TGACCAAAATCCCTTAACGTGAGTTTTCGTTCCACTGAGCGTCAGACCCCGTAGAAAAGATCAAAGGATC
TTCTTGAGATCCTTTTTTTCTGCGCGTAATCTGCTGCTTGCAAACAAAAAAACCACCGCTACCAGCGGTG
GTTTGTTTGCCGGATCAAGAGCTACCAACTCTTTTTCCGAAGGTAACTGGCTTCAGCAGAGCGCAGATAC
CAAATACTGTTCTTCTAGTGTAGCCGTAGTTAGGCCACCACTTCAAGAACTCTGTAGCACCGCCTACATA
CCTCGCTCTGCTAATCCTGTTACCAGTGGCTGCTGCCAGTGGCGATAAGTCGTGTCTTACCGGGTTGGAC
TCAAGACGATAGTTACCGGATAAGGCGCAGCGGTCGGGCTGAACGGGGGGTTCGTGCACACAGCCCAGCT
TGGAGCGAACGACCTACACCGAACTGAGATACCTACAGCGTGAGCTATGAGAAAGCGCCACGCTTCCCGA
AGGGAGAAAGGCGGACAGGTATCCGGTAAGCGGCAGGGTCGGAACAGGAGAGCGCACGAGGGAGCTTCCA
GGGGGAAACGCCTGGTATCTTTATAGTCCTGTCGGGTTTCGCCACCTCTGACTTGAGCGTCGATTTTTGT
GATGCTCGTCAGGGGGGCGGAGCCTATGGAAAAACGCCAGCAACGCGGCCTTTTTACGGTTCCTGGCCTT
TTGCTGGCCTTTTGCTCACATGT
Features (pLannotate 1.2.2; 19 found; start..end, strand, type, name):
      1..241     +  promoter       U6 promoter: RNA polymerase III promoter for human U6 snRNA
    270..345     +  misc_RNA       gRNA scaffold: guide RNA scaffold for the Streptococcus pyogenes CRISPR/Cas9 system
    352..395     +  misc_RNA       gRNA scaffold (fragment): guide RNA scaffold for the Streptococcus pyogenes CRISPR/Cas9 system
    442..727     +  enhancer       CMV enhancer: human cytomegalovirus immediate early enhancer; contains an 18-bp deletion relative to the standard CMV enhancer
    729..1006    +  promoter       chicken β-actin promoter: No description available
   1007..1234    +  intron         hybrid intron: hybrid between chicken β-actin (CBA) and minute virus of mice (MMV) introns (Gray et al., 2011)
   1372..2973    +  CDS            Cas9(N): N-terminal portion of Streptococcus pyogenes Cas9 (Zetsche et al., 2015)
   2974..5472    +  CDS            Cas9(C): C-terminal portion of Streptococcus pyogenes Cas9 (Zetsche et al., 2015)
   5473..5520    +  CDS            nucleoplasmin NLS: bipartite nuclear localization signal from nucleoplasmin
   5590..6303    +  CDS            EGFP: EGFP is a basic (constitutively fluorescent) green fluorescent protein published in 1996, derived from Aequorea victoria. It is reported to be a rapidly-maturing weak dimer with moderate acid sensitivity.
   6337..6448    +  polyA_signal   bGH poly(A) signal: bovine growth hormone polyadenylation signal
   6553..6693    +  repeat_region  AAV2 ITR: inverted terminal repeat of adeno-associated virus serotype 2 inverted
   6698..6749    -  misc_feature   bom (fragment): basis of mobility region from pBR322
   6768..7223    +  rep_origin     f1 ori (sequence partly withheld): f1 bacteriophage origin of replication; arrow indicates direction of (+) strand synthesis
   7224..7273    -  misc_feature   bom (fragment): basis of mobility region from pBR322
   7375..7410    -  CDS            rop (fragment): Rop protein, which maintains plasmids at low copy number; rop
   7505..7609    +  promoter       AmpR promoter: bla
   7610..8470    +  CDS            AmpR: β-lactamase; bla; confers resistance to ampicillin, carbenicillin, and related antibiotics
   8641..9229    +  rep_origin     ori: high-copy-number ColE1/pMB1/pBR322/pUC origin of replication
