[The description below was written by a language model from this plasmid's Addgene catalogue record and pLannotate feature annotations shown in this document.]
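Description:
pYJ06-CRISPR-SOX17-E2-gRNA1 is an all-in-one mammalian CRISPR/Cas9 expression plasmid built on a U6-gRNA-spCas9-GFP backbone and designed to knock out human SOX17. It is propagated in E. coli through a high-copy ColE1/pUC-type origin with ampicillin selection (AmpR, β-lactamase under its own promoter), and it also carries an f1 phage origin. The annotated sequence record is about 9.3 kb, essentially the same size as the stated backbone, which is consistent with the insert being only a short guide spacer. No mammalian drug-selection marker is annotated.

The payload consists of two expression units. A human U6 RNA polymerase III promoter drives a single guide RNA: the roughly 20-nt spacer targeting exon 2 of SOX17 sits in the gap between the promoter and the Streptococcus pyogenes gRNA scaffold (a second, partial scaffold fragment is annotated just downstream). A hybrid Pol II promoter made of the CMV enhancer, the chicken β-actin promoter and a hybrid intron then drives S. pyogenes Cas9, annotated as contiguous N- and C-terminal portions that together form the full coding sequence, followed by a nucleoplasmin nuclear localization signal, EGFP and a bGH polyadenylation signal. The sequence linking Cas9 to EGFP is not annotated, so the record does not show whether the reporter is fused or released by a self-cleaving peptide. A single AAV2 ITR lies downstream; with only one repeat annotated, it appears to be a backbone remnant rather than a functional packaging element.

After transfection into human cells, Cas9 directed to SOX17 exon 2 creates double-strand breaks whose error-prone repair can disrupt the gene, and EGFP fluorescence allows transfected cells to be identified or sorted.
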