Addgene plasmid #131051: pYJ06-CRISPR-SOX17-E2-gRNA1
Purpose: SOX17 Knock out
Depositing lab: Xiaojun Lian. Depositing organization: Pennsylvania State University.
Backbone
  Vector backbone: U6-gRNA-spCas9-GFP
  Backbone size w/o insert (bp): 9289
  Vector type: Mammalian Expression, CRISPR
Growth in bacteria
  Bacterial resistance: Ampicillin, 100 μg/mL
  Growth temperature: 37°C
  Growth strain: NEB Stable
  Copy number: Unknown
Gene/Insert
  Gene/Insert name: SOX17 Exon2 gRNA1
  gRNA/shRNA sequence: GGTGTCCGACGCCAGCTCCG
  Species: H. sapiens (human)
  Entrez Gene: SOX17 (a.k.a. VUR3)
  Cloning method: Restriction Enzyme; 5′ cloning site Unknown (unknown if destroyed); 3′ cloning site Unknown (unknown if destroyed)
Terms and licenses: Academic/Nonprofit Terms; Industry Terms: Not Available to Industry
How to cite: pYJ06-CRISPR-SOX17-E2-gRNA1 was a gift from Xiaojun Lian (Addgene plasmid # 131051 ; http://n2t.net/addgene:131051 ; RRID:Addgene_131051)
